Addgene plasmid #226397: pET28.His.3C.20D3Q.Tau2N4R
Purpose: Expresses his-tagged, 3C-cleavable 20D3Q mutant 2N4R tau for recombinant protein production in bacteria
Depositing lab: Bradley Hyman. Depositing organization: Massachusetts General Hospital. Publication: Alzheimer disease-associated tau post-translational modification mimics impact tau propagation and uptake. Dickson JR, Sobolewski RGR, Fernandes AR, Cooper JM, Fan Z, Chung M, Donahue C, Oakley DH, Strickland DK, Hyman BT. J Neuropathol Exp Neurol. 2025 Jun 1;84(6):459-470. doi: 10.1093/jnen/nlaf007. PubMed 39984820.
Backbone
  Vector backbone: pET28
  Backbone size w/o insert (bp): 5369
  Vector type: Bacterial Expression
Growth in bacteria
  Bacterial resistance: Kanamycin, 50 μg/mL
  Growth temperature: 37°C
  Growth strain: NEB Stable
  Copy number: Low Copy
Gene/Insert
  Gene/Insert name: Tau2N4R
  Species: H. sapiens (human); synthetic
  Insert size (bp): 1376
  Mutation: 20D3Q, Tau2N4R
  Entrez Gene: MAPT (a.k.a. DDPAC, FTD1, FTDP-17, MAPTL, MSTD, MTBT1, MTBT2, PPND, PPP1R103, TAU, Tau-PHF6, tau-40)
  Tag / fusion protein: His.3C (N terminal on insert)
  Cloning method: Other
Terms and licenses: Academic/Nonprofit Terms; Industry Terms: Not Available to Industry
How to cite: pET28.His.3C.20D3Q.Tau2N4R was a gift from Bradley Hyman (Addgene plasmid # 226397 ; http://n2t.net/addgene:226397 ; RRID:Addgene_226397)
