[The description below was written by a language model from this plasmid's Addgene catalogue record and pLannotate feature annotations shown in this document.]
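Description:
pET28.His.3C.20D3Q.Tau2N4R is a bacterial expression plasmid built on the pET28 backbone for recombinant production of a mutant form of human tau (MAPT), the microtubule-associated protein, in its longest 2N4R isoform. The sequenced record is about 6.6 kb. It is maintained in E. coli under kanamycin selection (KanR, an aminoglycoside phosphotransferase). Replication is from a pBR322-type ColE1 origin accompanied by the bom region and the rop gene, which together account for the catalogued low copy number. An f1 phage origin is also present, and short tetracycline-resistance fragments in the annotation are non-functional remnants of the pBR322-derived backbone.

The tau open reading frame sits behind a T7 promoter followed directly by a lac operator and the strong T7 gene 10 ribosome binding site, and it ends ahead of the T7 terminator. The plasmid carries its own lacI gene, so transcription stays repressed until IPTG is added in a host that supplies T7 RNA polymerase. At the N-terminus the insert carries a His tag, which the automated annotation picks up as a fragment of a composite tag. The catalogue entry also lists a 3C protease recognition site, allowing metal-affinity purification and then removal of the tag. A further His-coding stretch is annotated downstream of the tau sequence as part of the pET28 backbone; the record does not say whether it is translated.

The insert is partly synthetic and carries the "20D3Q" mutation set, but the individual positions are not listed. The associated publication title indicates these substitutions mimic Alzheimer disease-associated post-translational modifications. The purified protein is intended for studies of how such modifications affect tau propagation and cellular uptake.
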