Features (pLannotate 1.2.2; 20 found; start..end, strand, type, name):
     84..363     -  CDS            TcR (fragment): tetracycline efflux protein; tet; confers resistance to tetracycline
    385..403     +  promoter       T7 promoter: promoter for bacteriophage T7 RNA polymerase
    404..428     +  protein_bind   lac operator: The lac repressor binds to the lac operator to inhibit transcription in E. coli. This inhibition can be relieved by adding lactose or isopropyl-β-D-thiogalactopyranoside (IPTG). lac repressor encoded by lacI
    443..465     +  RBS            RBS: efficient ribosome binding site from bacteriophage T7 gene 10 (Olins and Rangwala, 1989)
    478..495     +  CDS            capTEV™ (fragment): composite tag for in vivo biotinylation, TEV protease cleavage, and 6xHis tagging
    523..1845    +  CDS            MAPT: TAU_SPECI - Experimental evidence at protein level: Swiss-Prot protein existence level 1. Promotes microtubule assembly and stability, and might be involved in the establishment and maintenance of neuronal polarity. The C-terminus binds axonal microtubules while the N-terminus binds neural plasma membrane components, suggesting that tau functions as a linker protein between both. Axonal polarity is predetermined by tau localization (in the neuronal cell) in the domain of the cell body defined by the centrosome. The short isoforms allow plasticity of the cytoskeleton whereas the longer isoforms
   1855..1872    +  CDS            9xHis (fragment): 9xHis affinity tag
   1882..1931    +  CDS            SET1 (fragment): solubility-enhancement tag derived from T7 phage gene 10B
   1939..1986    +  terminator     T7 terminator: transcription terminator for bacteriophage T7 RNA polymerase
   2023..2451    +  rep_origin     f1 ori (sequence partly withheld): f1 bacteriophage origin of replication; arrow indicates direction of (+) strand synthesis
   2504..2561    +  promoter       AmpR promoter (fragment): bla
   2570..3385    -  CDS            KanR: aminoglycoside phosphotransferase; aph(3')-Ia; confers resistance to kanamycin in bacteria or G418 (Geneticin®) in eukaryotes
   3507..4095    +  rep_origin     ori: high-copy-number ColE1/pMB1/pBR322/pUC origin of replication
   4281..4420    -  misc_feature   bom: basis of mobility region from pBR322
   4522..4713    -  CDS            rop: Rop protein, which maintains plasmids at low copy number; rop
   4730..5110    +  CDS            YPB1_ECOLX: Protein predicted: Swiss-Prot protein existence level 4. From Escherichia coli.
   5182..5473    -  CDS            TcR (fragment): tetracycline efflux protein; tet; confers resistance to tetracycline
   5488..5509    -  protein_bind   CAP binding site: CAP binding activates transcription in the presence of cAMP. E. coli catabolite activator protein
   5522..6604    -  CDS            lacI: lac repressor; lacI; The lac repressor binds to the lac operator to inhibit transcription in E. coli. This inhibition can be relieved by adding lactose or isopropyl-β-D-thiogalactopyranoside (IPTG).
   6605..76      -  promoter       lacI promoter (across the origin): lacI
>Addgene plasmid #226397 | pET28.His.3C.20D3Q.Tau2N4R | addgene full sequence | sequence record 450779 | Addgene NGS Result
TCACCACCCTGAATTGACTCTCTTCCGGGCGCTATCATGCCATACCGCGAAAGGTTTTGCGCCATTCGAT
GGTGTCCGGGATCTCGACGCTCTCCCTTATGCGACTCCTGCATTAGGAAGCAGCCCAGTAGTAGGTTGAG
GCCGTTGAGCACCGCCGCCGCAAGGAATGGTGCATGCAAGGAGATGGCGCCCAACAGTCCCCCGGCCACG
GGGCCTGCCACCATACCCACGCCGAAACAAGCGCTCATGAGCCCGAAGTGGCGAGCCCGATCTTCCCCAT
CGGTGATGTCGGCGATATAGGCGCCAGCAACCGCACCTGTGGCGCCGGTGATGCCGGCCACGATGCGTCC
GGCGTAGAGGATCGAGATCTCGATCCCGCGAAATTAATACGACTCACTATAGGGGAATTGTGAGCGGATA
ACAATTCCCCTCTAGAAATAATTTTGTTTAACTTTAAGAAGGAGATATACCATGGAACATCATCATCATC
ATCATCTGGAGGTGCTGTTCCAAGGTCCTCATATGGCTGAGCCCCGCCAGGAGTTCGAAGTGATGGAAGA
TCACGCTGGGACGTACGGGTTGGGGGACAGGAAAGATCAGGGGGGCTACGATATGCACCAAGACCAAGAG
GGTGACACGGACGCTGGCCTGAAAGAATCTCCCCTGCAGACCCCCACTGAGGACGGATCTGAGGAACCGG
GCTCTGAAACCTCTGATGCTAAGGATGATCCAGATGCGGAAGATGTGACAGCACCCTTAGTGGATGAGGG
AGCTCCCGGCAAGCAGGCTGCCGCGCAGCCCCACACGGAGATCCCAGAAGGAACCACAGCTGAAGAAGCA
GGCATTGGAGACGATCCCGATCTGGAAGACGAAGCTGCTGGTCACGTGACCCAAGCTCGCATGGTCAGTA
AAAGCAAAGACGGGACTGGAAGCGATGACAAAAAAGCCAAGGGGGCTGATGGTAAAACGAAGATCGCCAC
ACCGCGGGGAGCAGCCCCTCCAGGCCAGAAGGGCCAGGCCAACGCCACCAGGATTCCAGCAAAAACCCCG
CCCGCTCCAAAGGATCCACCCAGCTCTGGTGAACCTCCAAAATCAGGGGATCGCAGCGGCTACAGCGATC
CCGGCTCCCCAGGCACTCCCGGCAGCCGCTCCCGCGATCCGGATCTTCCAGATCCACCCACCCGGGAGCC
CAAGAAGGTGGCAGTGGTCCGTGATCCACCCAAGGATCCGGATTCCGCCAAGAGCCGCCTGCAGACAGCC
CCCGTGCCCATGCCAGACCTGAAGAATGTCAAGTCCAAGATCGGCGATGATGAGAACCTGAAGCACCAGC
CGGGAGGCGGGAAGGTGCAGATAATTAATAAGCAGCTGGATCTTAGCAACGTCCAGTCCAAGTGTGGCTC
AAAGGATAATATCAAACACGTCCCGGGAGGCGGCAGTGTGCAAATAGTCTACAAACCAGTTGACCTGAGC
AAGGTGACCTCCAAGTGTGGCTCATTAGGCAACATCCATCATAAACCAGGAGGTGGCCAGGTGGAAGTAA
AATCTGAGCAGCTTGACTTCAAGGACAGAGTCCAGTCGCAGATTGGGTCCCTGGACAATATCACCCACGT
CCCTGGCGGAGGAAATAAAAAGATTGAAACCCACAAGCTGACCTTCCGCGAGAACGCCAAAGCCAAGACA
GACCACGGGGCGGAGATCGTGTACAAGGATCCAGTGGTGGATGGGGACGATGATCCACGGCATCTCAGCA
ATGTCTCCTCCACCGGCAGCATCGACATGGTAGACTCGCCCCAGCTCGCCACGCTAGCTGACGAGGTGTC
TGCCTCCCTGGCCAAGCAGGGTTTGTAGCTCGAGCACCACCACCACCACCACTGAGATCCGGCTGCTAAC
AAAGCCCGAAAGGAAGCTGAGTTGGCTGCTGCCACCGCTGAGCAATAACTAGCATAACCCCTTGGGGCCT
CTAAACGGGTCTTGAGGGGTTTTTTGCTGAAAGGAGGAACTATATCCGGATTGGCGAATGGG
[124 nt withheld, positions 2023-2146]
C
[91 nt withheld, positions 2148-2238]
A
[49 nt withheld, positions 2240-2288]
CCTTTGACGTTGGAGTCCACGTTCTTT
[37 nt withheld, positions 2316-2352]
ACCCTATCTCGGTCTATTCTTTTGATTTATAAGGGATTTTGCCGATTTCGGCCTATTGGTTAAAAAATGA
GCTGATTTAACAAAAATTTAACGCGAATTTTAACAAAATATTAACGCTTACAATTTAGGTGGCACTTTTC
GGGGAAATGTGCGCGGAACCCCTATTTGTTTATTTTTCTAAATACATTCAAATATGTATCCGCTCATGAA
TTAATTCTTAGAAAAACTCATCGAGCATCAAATGAAACTGCAATTTATTCATATCAGGATTATCAATACC
ATATTTTTGAAAAAGCCGTTTCTGTAATGAAGGAGAAAACTCACCGAGGCAGTTCCATAGGATGGCAAGA
TCCTGGTATCGGTCTGCGATTCCGACTCGTCCAACATCAATACAACCTATTAATTTCCCCTCGTCAAAAA
TAAGGTTATCAAGTGAGAAATCACCATGAGTGACGACTGAATCCGGTGAGAATGGCAAAAGTTTATGCAT
TTCTTTCCAGACTTGTTCAACAGGCCAGCCATTACGCTCGTCATCAAAATCACTCGCATCAACCAAACCG
TTATTCATTCGTGATTGCGCCTGAGCGAGACGAAATACGCGATCGCTGTTAAAAGGACAATTACAAACAG
GAATCGAATGCAACCGGCGCAGGAACACTGCCAGCGCATCAACAATATTTTCACCTGAATCAGGATATTC
TTCTAATACCTGGAATGCTGTTTTCCCGGGGATCGCAGTGGTGAGTAACCATGCATCATCAGGAGTACGG
ATAAAATGCTTGATGGTCGGAAGAGGCATAAATTCCGTCAGCCAGTTTAGTCTGACCATCTCATCTGTAA
CATCATTGGCAACGCTACCTTTGCCATGTTTCAGAAACAACTCTGGCGCATCGGGCTTCCCATACAATCG
ATAGATTGTCGCACCTGATTGCCCGACATTATCGCGAGCCCATTTATACCCATATAAATCAGCATCCATG
TTGGAATTTAATCGCGGCCTAGAGCAAGACGTTTCCCGTTGAATATGGCTCATAACACCCCTTGTATTAC
TGTTTATGTAAGCAGACAGTTTTATTGTTCATGACCAAAATCCCTTAACGTGAGTTTTCGTTCCACTGAG
CGTCAGACCCCGTAGAAAAGATCAAAGGATCTTCTTGAGATCCTTTTTTTCTGCGCGTAATCTGCTGCTT
GCAAACAAAAAAACCACCGCTACCAGCGGTGGTTTGTTTGCCGGATCAAGAGCTACCAACTCTTTTTCCG
AAGGTAACTGGCTTCAGCAGAGCGCAGATACCAAATACTGTCCTTCTAGTGTAGCCGTAGTTAGGCCACC
ACTTCAAGAACTCTGTAGCACCGCCTACATACCTCGCTCTGCTAATCCTGTTACCAGTGGCTGCTGCCAG
TGGCGATAAGTCGTGTCTTACCGGGTTGGACTCAAGACGATAGTTACCGGATAAGGCGCAGCGGTCGGGC
TGAACGGGGGGTTCGTGCACACAGCCCAGCTTGGAGCGAACGACCTACACCGAACTGAGATACCTACAGC
GTGAGCTATGAGAAAGCGCCACGCTTCCCGAAGGGAGAAAGGCGGACAGGTATCCGGTAAGCGGCAGGGT
CGGAACAGGAGAGCGCACGAGGGAGCTTCCAGGGGGAAACGCCTGGTATCTTTATAGTCCTGTCGGGTTT
CGCCACCTCTGACTTGAGCGTCGATTTTTGTGATGCTCGTCAGGGGGGCGGAGCCTATGGAAAAACGCCA
GCAACGCGGCCTTTTTACGGTTCCTGGCCTTTTGCTGGCCTTTTGCTCACATGTTCTTTCCTGCGTTATC
CCCTGATTCTGTGGATAACCGTATTACCGCCTTTGAGTGAGCTGATACCGCTCGCCGCAGCCGAACGACC
GAGCGCAGCGAGTCAGTGAGCGAGGAAGCGGAAGAGCGCCTGATGCGGTATTTTCTCCTTACGCATCTGT
GCGGTATTTCACACCGCAATGGTGCACTCTCAGTACAATCTGCTCTGATGCCGCATAGTTAAGCCAGTAT
ACACTCCGCTATCGCTACGTGACTGGGTCATGGCTGCGCCCCGACACCCGCCAACACCCGCTGACGCGCC
CTGACGGGCTTGTCTGCTCCCGGCATCCGCTTACAGACAAGCTGTGACCGTCTCCGGGAGCTGCATGTGT
CAGAGGTTTTCACCGTCATCACCGAAACGCGCGAGGCAGCTGCGGTAAAGCTCATCAGCGTGGTCGTGAA
GCGATTCACAGATGTCTGCCTGTTCATCCGCGTCCAGCTCGTTGAGTTTCTCCAGAAGCGTTAATGTCTG
GCTTCTGATAAAGCGGGCCATGTTAAGGGCGGTTTTTTCCTGTTTGGTCACTGATGCCTCCGTGTAAGGG
GGATTTCTGTTCATGGGGGTAATGATACCGATGAAACGAGAGAGGATGCTCACGATACGGGTTACTGATG
ATGAACATGCCCGGTTACTGGAACGTTGTGAGGGTAAACAACTGGCGGTATGGATGCGGCGGGACCAGAG
AAAAATCACTCAGGGTCAATGCCAGCGCTTCGTTAATACAGATGTAGGTGTTCCACAGGGTAGCCAGCAG
CATCCTGCGATGCAGATCCGGAACATAATGGTGCAGGGCGCTGACTTCCGCGTTTCCAGACTTTACGAAA
CACGGAAACCGAAGACCATTCATGTTGTTGCTCAGGTCGCAGACGTTTTGCAGCAGCAGTCGCTTCACGT
TCGCTCGCGTATCGGTGATTCATTCTGCTAACCAGTAAGGCAACCCCGCCAGCCTAGCCGGGTCCTCAAC
GACAGGAGCACGATCATGCGCACCCGTGGGGCCGCCATGCCGGCGATAATGGCCTGCTTCTCGCCGAAAC
GTTTGGTGGCGGGACCAGTGACGAAGGCTTGAGCGAGGGCGTGCAAGATTCCGAATACCGCAAGCGACAG
GCCGATCATCGTCGCGCTCCAGCGAAAGCGGTCCTCGCCGAAAATGACCCAGAGCGCTGCCGGCACCTGT
CCTACGAGTTGCATGATAAAGAAGACAGTCATAAGTGCGGCGACGATAGTCATGCCCCGCGCCCACCGGA
AGGAGCTGACTGGGTTGAAGGCTCTCAAGGGCATCGGTCGAGATCCCGGTGCCTAATGAGTGAGCTAACT
TACATTAATTGCGTTGCGCTCACTGCCCGCTTTCCAGTCGGGAAACCTGTCGTGCCAGCTGCATTAATGA
ATCGGCCAACGCGCGGGGAGAGGCGGTTTGCGTATTGGGCGCCAGGGTGGTTTTTCTTTTCACCAGTGAG
ACGGGCAACAGCTGATTGCCCTTCACCGCCTGGCCCTGAGAGAGTTGCAGCAAGCGGTCCACGCTGGTTT
GCCCCAGCAGGCGAAAATCCTGTTTGATGGTGGTTAACGGCGGGATATAACATGAGCTGTCTTCGGTATC
GTCGTATCCCACTACCGAGATATCCGCACCAACGCGCAGCCCGGACTCGGTAATGGCGCGCATTGCGCCC
AGCGCCATCTGATCGTTGGCAACCAGCATCGCAGTGGGAACGATGCCCTCATTCAGCATTTGCATGGTTT
GTTGAAAACCGGACATGGCACTCCAGTCGCCTTCCCGTTCCGCTATCGGCTGAATTTGATTGCGAGTGAG
ATATTTATGCCAGCCAGCCAGACGCAGACGCGCCGAGACAGAACTTAATGGGCCCGCTAACAGCGCGATT
TGCTGGTGACCCAATGCGACCAGATGCTCCACGCCCAGTCGCGTACCGTCTTCATGGGAGAAAATAATAC
TGTTGATGGGTGTCTGGTCAGAGACATCAAGAAATAACGCCGGAACATTAGTGCAGGCAGCTTCCACAGC
AATGGCATCCTGGTCATCCAGCGGATAGTTAATGATCAGCCCACTGACGCGTTGCGCGAGAAGATTGTGC
ACCGCCGCTTTACAGGCTTCGACGCCGCTTCGTTCTACCATCGACACCACCACGCTGGCACCCAGTTGAT
CGGCGCGAGATTTAATCGCCGCGACAATTTGCGACGGCGCGTGCAGGGCCAGACTGGAGGTGGCAACGCC
AATCAGCAACGACTGTTTGCCCGCCAGTTGTTGTGCCACGCGGTTGGGAATGTAATTCAGCTCCGCCATC
GCCGCTTCCACTTTTTCCCGCGTTTTCGCAGAAACGTGGCTGGCCTGGTTCACCACGCGGGAAACGGTCT
GATAAGAGACACCGGCATACTCTGCGACATCGTATAACGTTACTGGTTTCACAT
